Addgene plasmid #202352: Talin-T100-Cterminal-mEmerald
Purpose: Talin(FullLength)-mEmerald
Depositing lab: Pakorn Kanchanawong. Depositing organization: National University of Singapore. Publication: Talin determines the nanoscale architecture of focal adhesions. Liu J, Wang Y, Goh WI, Goh H, Baird MA, Ruehland S, Teo S, Bate N, Critchley DR, Davidson MW, Kanchanawong P. Proc Natl Acad Sci U S A. 2015 Sep 1;112(35):E4864-73. doi: 10.1073/pnas.1512025112. Epub 2015 Aug 17. PubMed 26283369.
Backbone
  Vector backbone: pCMV
  Backbone manufacturer: Clontech
  Vector type: Mammalian Expression
  Selectable markers: Neomycin (select with G418)
Growth in bacteria
  Bacterial resistance: Kanamycin, 50 μg/mL
  Growth temperature: 37°C
  Growth strain: DH5alpha
  Copy number: Unknown
Gene/Insert
  Gene/Insert name: Talin(FullLength)-mEmerald
Terms and licenses: Academic/Nonprofit Terms; Industry Terms: Not Available to Industry
How to cite: Talin-T100-Cterminal-mEmerald was a gift from Pakorn Kanchanawong (Addgene plasmid # 202352 ; http://n2t.net/addgene:202352 ; RRID:Addgene_202352)
