[The description below was written by a language model from this plasmid's Addgene catalogue record and pLannotate feature annotations shown in this document.]
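Description:
Talin-T100-Cterminal-mEmerald is a mammalian expression plasmid of about 12.4 kb built on a Clontech pCMV-type backbone, encoding full-length talin fused to the green fluorescent protein mEmerald. The annotated feature table places the human cytomegalovirus immediate early enhancer and promoter upstream of a remnant of the multiple cloning site, followed by a roughly 7.6 kb open reading frame matching mouse talin-1 (Tln1), a large cytoskeletal protein that concentrates at cell–substratum contacts. After a short gap, presumably a linker, comes the coding sequence for mEmerald, a bright monomeric GFP variant with mammalian-optimized codons, so the fluorophore sits at the C terminus of talin, as the name indicates. The transcript is terminated by the SV40 polyadenylation signal. The small fragment annotated as SV40 large T antigen just before it is most likely part of the SV40-derived terminator region rather than a functional coding element. The record does not explain the "T100" part of the name.

The plasmid is propagated in E. coli through a high-copy ColE1/pUC-type origin, and an f1 origin is also present for single-stranded DNA production. A single NeoR/KanR (Tn5 aminoglycoside phosphotransferase) gene provides both selections. The bacterial bla promoter drives it for kanamycin resistance, while the SV40 enhancer/early promoter drives it in mammalian cells for G418 selection, with the HSV TK polyadenylation signal downstream. A short ble fragment after this gene appears to be a Tn5 remnant.

The associated publication concerns the role of talin in the nanoscale architecture of focal adhesions. This suggests the construct is used for fluorescence imaging of talin, with the label marking the position of its C-terminal end within adhesions.
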