Features (pLannotate 1.2.2; 14 found; start..end, strand, type, name):
     58..361     +  enhancer       CMV enhancer: human cytomegalovirus immediate early enhancer
    362..565     +  promoter       CMV promoter: human cytomegalovirus (CMV) immediate early promoter
    588..632     +  misc_feature   MCS (fragment): multiple cloning site
    640..8262    +  CDS            Tln1: TLN1_MOUSE - Also known as Tln. Experimental evidence at protein level: Swiss-Prot protein existence level 1. Probably involved in connections of major cytoskeletal structures to the plasma membrane. High molecular weight cytoskeletal protein concentrated at regions of cell-substratum contact and, in lymphocytes, at cell-cell contacts. From Mus musculus (Mouse).
   8329..9048    +  CDS            mEmerald: brightly fluorescent monomeric variant of GFP mammalian codon-optimized
   9064..9147    +  CDS            large T antigen (fragment): large T antigen from SV40 (simian virus 40)
   9170..9291    +  polyA_signal   SV40 poly(A) signal: SV40 polyadenylation signal
   9325..9753    -  rep_origin     f1 ori (sequence partly withheld): f1 bacteriophage origin of replication; arrow indicates direction of (+) strand synthesis
   9780..9884    +  promoter       AmpR promoter: bla
   9886..10243   +  promoter       SV40 promoter: SV40 enhancer and early promoter
  10278..11072   +  CDS            NeoR/KanR: aminoglycoside phosphotransferase from Tn5; aph(3')-II (or nptII); confers resistance to neomycin, kanamycin, and G418 (Geneticin®)
  11093..11245   +  CDS            ble (fragment): BLE_KLEPN - Experimental evidence at protein level: Swiss-Prot protein existence level 1. Binding protein with a strong affinity to the bleomycin family of antibiotics. Binds to CL990; an antimitotic-antibiotic compound. From Klebsiella pneumoniae.
  11304..11351   +  polyA_signal   HSV TK poly(A) signal: herpes simplex virus thymidine kinase polyadenylation signal (Cole and Stacy, 1985)
  11680..12268   +  rep_origin     ori: high-copy-number ColE1/pMB1/pBR322/pUC origin of replication
>Addgene plasmid #202352 | Talin-T100-Cterminal-mEmerald | addgene full sequence | sequence record 402931 | Addgene NGS Result
TTATTAATAGTAATCAATTACGGGGTCATTAGTTCATAGCCCATATATGGAGTTCCGCGTTACATAACTT
ACGGTAAATGGCCCGCCTGGCTGACCGCCCAACGACCCCCGCCCATTGACGTCAATAATGACGTATGTTC
CCATAGTAACGCCAATAGGGACTTTCCATTGACGTCAATGGGTGGAGTATTTACGGTAAACTGCCCACTT
GGCAGTACATCAAGTGTATCATATGCCAAGTACGCCCCCTATTGACGTCAATGACGGTAAATGGCCCGCC
TGGCATTATGCCCAGTACATGACCTTATGGGACTTTCCTACTTGGCAGTACATCTACGTATTAGTCATCG
CTATTACCATGGTGATGCGGTTTTGGCAGTACATCAATGGGCGTGGATAGCGGTTTGACTCACGGGGATT
TCCAAGTCTCCACCCCATTGACGTCAATGGGAGTTTGTTTTGGCACCAAAATCAACGGGACTTTCCAAAA
TGTCGTAACAACTCCGCCCCATTGACGCAAATGGGCGGTAGGCGTGTACGGTGGGAGGTCTATATAAGCA
GAGCTGGTTTAGTGAACCGTCAGATCCGCTAGCGCTACCGGACTCAGATCTCGAGCTCAAGCTTCGAATT
CTAGCCACCATGGTTGCGCTTTCGCTGAAGATTAGCATTGGGAATGTGGTGAAGACGATGCAATTTGAGC
CATCTACCATGGTGTACGACGCCTGCCGCATGATTCGTGAGCGGATCCCAGAGGCCCTGGCTGGCCCTCC
CAACGACTTTGGGCTCTTTCTGTCAGATGATGACCCCAAAAAAGGCATCTGGCTAGAGGCTGGGAAAGCT
TTGGACTACTACATGCTCCGAAATGGGGACACCATGGAGTACAGAAAAAAGCAGAGACCCCTGAAGATAC
GGATGTTAGACGGAACGGTGAAGACTATCATGGTGGATGACTCCAAGACCGTCACAGACATGCTCATGAC
CATTTGTGCCCGAATTGGTATCACCAACCATGATGAGTATTCACTGGTTCGAGAGCTGATGGAAGAAAAG
AAAGATGAGGGGACAGGGACCCTGAGAAAAGACAAGACCCTACTGCGAGATGAAAAGAAGATGGAGAAGC
TAAAGCAGAAGTTGCACACAGACGATGAGTTGAACTGGCTGGACCATGGGCGGACACTGAGGGAACAGGG
AGTGGAAGAGCATGAGACGTTGCTGCTGCGGAGAAAGTTCTTCTACTCAGACCAGAATGTGGATTCCCGA
GACCCTGTACAGCTGAACCTTCTCTATGTGCAGGCACGAGATGACATCCTGAATGGCTCCCATCCTGTCT
CCTTTGACAAGGCCTGTGAATTTGCAGGCTTCCAGTGCCAGATCCAGTTTGGACCTCACAATGAACAGAA
GCACAAGGCTGGCTTCCTTGACCTGAAGGACTTCCTGCCCAAGGAGTATGTGAAGCAGAAGGGAGAGCGT
AAGATCTTTCAGGCACACAAGAATTGTGGGCAGATGAGTGAAATTGAGGCCAAGGTACGCTACGTGAAGC
TGGCCCGTTCCCTCAAGACTTACGGTGTCTCCTTCTTCCTAGTCAAGGAAAAGATGAAGGGGAAGAATAA
ACTGGTGCCCAGGCTGTTGGGCATCACTAAGGAGTGTGTGATGCGTGTGGATGAGAAGACCAAGGAGGTG
ATTCAGGAATGGAGCCTCACCAACATCAAACGCTGGGCTGCCTCTCCCAAGAGCTTTACTCTGGACTTTG
GAGACTATCAGGATGGCTACTACTCAGTACAGACGACAGAAGGCGAGCAGATCGCACAGCTCATTGCTGG
CTACATAGATATCATCCTTAAGAAGAAAAAAAGCAAGGACCATTTTGGGCTGGAGGGAGATGAAGAGTCT
ACTATGTTGGAGGACTCAGTGTCTCCCAAAAAGTCAACAGTCCTTCAGCAGCAGTACAACCGAGTGGGGA
AAGTGGAGCACGGCTCTGTGGCTCTGCCAGCCATCATGCGCTCTGGAGCCTCTGGTCCTGAGAATTTCCA
GGTGGGGAGCATGCCACCTGCCCAGCAGCAGATCACCAGTGGCCAGATGCACCGAGGACACATGCCACCT
CTGACTTCAGCCCAGCAGGCGCTCACTGGAACCATTAACTCCAGCATGCAGGCTGTGCAGGCTGCCCAGG
CCACTCTGGATGACTTTGAGACTCTACCCCCTCTTGGCCAGGATGCTGCCTCCAAAGCTTGGCGTAAGAA
CAAGATGGATGAATCAAAGCATGAGATCCACTCCCAGGTAGATGCCATCACAGCTGGCACTGCCTCTGTG
GTAAACCTGACAGCAGGAGATCCTGCAGAGACAGACTATACAGCAGTGGGCTGTGCAGTCACCACCATCT
CTTCCAACCTGACGGAGATGTCCCGTGGGGTGAAGCTATTGGCTGCCCTGCTGGAGGATGAAGGCGGCAA
TGGCCGGCCCCTTCTGCAAGCAGCAAAGGGCCTTGCAGGGGCTGTGTCGGAACTGCTTCGCAGTGCTCAG
CCCGCCAGCGCTGAGCCTCGTCAGAACCTGCTGCAGGCAGCCGGGAACGTGGGCCAGGCCAGTGGGGAGC
TGTTGCAGCAAATTGGGGAAAGTGACACTGACCCCCACTTCCAGGATGTTCTAATGCAGCTAGCAAACGC
AGTGGCAAGTGCTGCAGCCGCCCTGGTCCTCAAGGCCAAGAGTGTGGCCCAGCGCACAGAGGATTCCGGG
CTTCAGACCCAAGTGATTGCTGCAGCTACGCAATGTGCTCTGTCCACTTCCCAGCTGGTGGCCTGTACCA
AGGTGGTAGCACCTACAATCAGCTCACCTGTGTGCCAAGAACAGCTAGTCGAGGCTGGGCGACTGGTGGC
CAAAGCTGTGGAGGGCTGTGTGTCTGCCTCGCAAGCAGCTACAGAAGATGGACAGCTGCTTCGAGGGGTA
GGAGCAGCAGCCACGGCTGTCACCCAGGCCCTCAATGAGCTGCTGCAGCACGTGAAGGCCCACGCCACCG
GAGCTGGGCCTGCCGGTCGGTATGACCAAGCCACTGATACCATCCTCACCGTCACTGAAAACATCTTCAG
CTCCATGGGTGATGCTGGGGAGATGGTGCGCCAGGCCCGCATCCTGGCCCAAGCCACCTCAGACCTGGTC
AATGCTATCAAGGCCGATGCTGAGGGGGAGAGTGATCTGGAGAACTCTAGAAAGCTCCTGAGTGCTGCCA
AGATCCTCGCTGATGCCACCGCCAAGATGGTGGAGGCGGCCAAGGGAGCAGCCGCCCACCCTGACAGTGA
GGAACAGCAGCAGCGACTGCGTGAAGCAGCTGAGGGGCTTCGCATGGCCACCAATGCAGCTGCGCAGAAC
GCCATCAAGAAGAAGTTGGTGCAGCGCCTGGAGCATGCAGCCAAGCAAGCTGCAGCCTCTGCAACACAGA
CCATTGCTGCAGCCCAACATGCAGCCTCTGCCCCCAAGGCCTCTGCGGGCCCCCAGCCCCTACTGGTGCA
GAGCTGTAAGGCCGTGGCAGAGCAGATTCCGTTGCTGGTGCAGGGTGTCCGAGGAAGTCAAGCTCAGCCT
GACAGCCCTAGTGCTCAGCTCGCCCTCATTGCTGCCAGCCAGAGCTTCCTGCAGCCAGGTGGGAAGATGG
TGGCAGCGGCAAAAGCCTCAGTGCCAACAATTCAGGACCAGGCTTCAGCGATGCAGCTGAGTCAGTGCGC
AAAGAACCTAGGCACTGCCCTGGCCGAGCTGCGCACTGCTGCTCAGAAGGCTCAGGAGGCATGTGGACCT
TTGGAGATGGATTCTGCACTGAGTGTTGTACAAAATCTAGAGAAAGACCTACAGGAAATAAAAGCAGCAG
CTCGAGATGGCAAGCTTAAGCCCTTACCTGGGGAAACAATGGAGAAGTGTACCCAAGATCTTGGCAACAG
CACCAAAGCGGTGAGCTCTGCCATCGCCAAGCTGCTGGGGGAGATTGCCCAGGGCAACGAGAACTATGCA
GGTATTGCAGCTCGGGATGTAGCTGGTGGACTAAGGTCACTAGCCCAGGCTGCGCGGGGTGTGGCTGCGC
TGACATCAGATCCTGCAGTGCAGGCCATTGTGCTTGACACAGCCAGCGACGTTCTGGACAAGGCCAGCAG
CCTCATTGAAGAGGCAAAAAAAGCATCTGGACACCCAGGGGACCCAGAAAGCCAGCAAAGGCTTGCTCAG
GTAGCTAAAGCAGTGACCCAAGCCCTGAACCGCTGTGTCAGCTGCCTGCCTGGCCAAAGAGACGTGGATA
ATGCCCTACGAGCCGTTGGAGATGCCAGCAAGCGACTCCTGAGTGACTTGCTTCCTCCAAGCACGGGGAC
ATTTCAAGAAGCACAGAGCCGATTGAATGAAGCTGCAGCTGGGTTAAATCAGGCCGCCACAGAACTGGTG
CAAGCCTCCCGAGGAACTCCTCAGGACCTGGCTCGGGCCTCCGGCCGATTTGGACAGGACTTCAGCACCT
TCCTGGAAGCTGGTGTGGAGATGGCCGGACAGGCCCCGAGCCAGGAGGACCGAGCCCAGGTGGTGTCCAA
CCTGAAGGGCATATCCATGTCTTCAAGCAAACTTCTCCTTGCCGCTAAGGCCTTGTCCACAGACCCTGCT
TCTCCCAACCTCAAGAGTCAGCTGGCTGCGGCTGCCCGGGCAGTGACGGACAGCATCAACCAGCTCATCA
CCATGTGCACCCAGCAGGCACCTGGCCAGAAGGAGTGTGACAATGCACTTCGGCAGCTAGAGACAGTCCG
AGAACTCCTGGAGAATCCAGTCCAGCCCATCAACGACATGTCCTACTTCGGTTGCTTGGACAGTGTCATG
GAGAACTCCAAGGTCCTAGGTGAGGCCATGACTGGCATCTCCCAAAATGCCAAGAATGGAAATCTGCCGG
AGTTTGGAGATGCCATTGCCACAGCCTCCAAGGCTCTCTGTGGCTTCACGGAGGCAGCCGCACAGGCAGC
ATATCTAGTTGGTGTCTCTGACCCCAACAGCCAAGCTGGACAGCAAGGACTGGTGGAACCCACACAGTTT
GCCCGTGCAAACCAGGCAATTCAGATGGCCTGTCAGAGTCTGGGGGAGCCTGGCTGTACCCAGGCCCAGG
TGTTATCTGCAGCCACTATTGTAGCCAAACACACATCTGCATTGTGTAACAGCTGTCGCCTGGCTTCCGC
TAGGACTGCCAATCCCACTGCCAAGCGCCAGTTTGTACAGTCAGCCAAGGAGGTGGCCAACAGTACAGCC
AATCTTGTCAAGACCATCAAGGCACTAGATGGGGACTTCACAGAAGAGAACCGTGCCCAGTGCCGAGCAG
CCACAGCCCCTCTGCTGGAAGCTGTGGATAACCTGAGTGCCTTTGCCTCCAACCCTGAGTTCTCCAGCGT
CCCTGCCCAGATCAGCCCTGAGGGCAGAGCAGCCATGGAGCCCATTGTAATCTCTGCTAAGACAATGTTG
GAGAGTGCTGGAGGGCTCATCCAGACAGCTCGGGCGTTAGCAGTCAATCCCCGAGACCCCCCACGTTGGT
CTGTGCTAGCTGGCCACTCTCGGACTGTCTCAGATTCCATCAAGAAACTTATTACAAGCATGAGGGACAA
AGCCCCAGGGCAGCTGGAGTGTGAGACAGCCATTGCGGCTCTGAACAGCTGCTTGCGGGACCTAGATCAG
GCTTCGCTTGCCGCTGTCAGCCAGCAGCTTGCTCCCCGTGAAGGAATCTCTCAAGAGGCTTTGCACACCC
AGATGCTCACTGCAGTGCAAGAAATTTCTCATCTCATTGAGCCGCTGGCCAGCGCTGCTCGGGCTGAAGC
CTCCCAGCTGGGACACAAGGTGTCCCAAATGGCCCAGTACTTTGAACCACTCACCCTGGCTGCAGTGGGT
GCTGCGTCTAAGACCCTGAGCCACCCGCAGCAGATGGCACTTCTGGACCAGACTAAAACGTTGGCAGAGT
CTGCCTTGCAGTTGCTATATACTGCCAAGGAGGCTGGTGGTAACCCCAAGCAAGCAGCACACACCCAGGA
AGCCCTGGAGGAGGCTGTGCAGATGATGACAGAGGCCGTAGAAGACCTGACGACGACCCTCAACGAAGCA
GCCAGTGCTGCAGGAGTCGTTGGCGGCATGGTGGACTCTATCACTCAGGCCATCAACCAGCTAGATGAAG
GACCTATGGGTGACCCAGAAGGCTCATTCGTAGATTACCAGACAACCATGGTGAGGACAGCCAAGGCCAT
TGCTGTCACTGTTCAGGAGATGGTAACCAAGTCAAACACCAGCCCTGAAGAGCTAGGCCCTCTTGCCAAC
CAGCTGACCAGTGACTATGGCCGACTGGCCTCACAAGCCAAGCCTGCAGCTGTGGCTGCTGAAAATGAAG
AGATAGGCGCTCACATCAAACACCGAGTACAGGAGCTGGGCCATGGCTGCTCTGCTCTGGTCACCAAGGC
AGGTGCCTTGCAGTGTAGCCCCAGTGATGTCTACACCAAGAAGGAGCTCATAGAGTGTGCCCGCAGAGTG
TCAGAGAAGGTCTCCCATGTTCTGGCTGCACTCCAGGCTGGGAATCGTGGTACCCAGGCCTGCATTACAG
CAGCCAGTGCTGTGTCTGGTATCATTGCTGACCTCGACACCACCATCATGTTCGCTACTGCTGGCACACT
TAACCGTGAGGGTGCTGAAACTTTTGCTGACCACCGGGAGGGTATCTTAAAGACAGCAAAGGTTCTTGTG
GAGGACACCAAGGTCCTAGTGCAGAATGCAGCTGGGAGCCAGGAGAAGTTGGCACAAGCCGCCCAGTCCT
CCGTGGCCACCATTACCCGCCTCGCTGATGTGGTCAAGCTCGGTGCAGCCAGCCTAGGAGCCGAAGACCC
TGAAACTCAGGTGGTGCTGATCAATGCAGTAAAGGACGTAGCCAAGGCCCTGGGTGACCTCATCAGCGCT
ACGAAGGCTGCAGCGGGCAAAGTTGGGGATGACCCTGCAGTGTGGCAGCTCAAGAACTCTGCCAAGGTGA
TGGTGACCAATGTGACATCATTGCTCAAGACAGTGAAGGCTGTGGAAGATGAGGCCACCAAAGGCACACG
GGCCCTAGAGGCAACCACAGAGCACATACGTCAGGAACTGGCGGTCTTCTGTTCCCCAGAGCCACCTGCC
AAGACCTCTACCCCTGAAGACTTCATCCGAATGACCAAGGGTATTACTATGGCAACAGCCAAAGCCGTTG
CTGCTGGCAATTCCTGTCGACAGGAAGATGTCATTGCCACAGCCAATCTGAGCCGACGGGCTATTGCGGA
CATGCTTCGGGCTTGCAAGGAAGCAGCTTTCCACCCAGAAGTGGCGCCTGATGTACGGCTCCGAGCCCTG
CACTATGGCCGGGAGTGTGCCAATGGTTACCTGGAACTGCTGGACCACGTGCTGCTGACCCTTCAGAAGC
CAAACCCAGACCTGAAGCAGCAGCTAACTGGACACTCAAAGCGGGTTGCTGGCTCTGTGACTGAGCTCAT
CCAGGCTGCTGAAGCCATGAAAGGAACAGAGTGGGTGGACCCAGAGGACCCTACTGTCATTGCTGAGAAT
GAGCTCTTGGGAGCCGCAGCCGCCATCGAGGCTGCAGCCAAGAAGCTGGAGCAGCTGAAGCCCAGGGCCA
AACCCAAGGAGGCGGATGAGTCCTTGAACTTTGAGGAACAAATCCTAGAAGCTGCCAAGTCCATCGCTGC
AGCCACCAGTGCACTGGTAAAGGCTGCGTCAGCAGCCCAGAGGGAGCTGGTGGCTCAAGGAAAGGTGGGC
GCCATTCCAGCCAATGCACTGGATGATGGGCAGTGGTCGCAGGGCCTCATTTCCGCTGCCCGTATGGTGG
CTGCGGCCACCAACAATCTGTGTGAAGCAGCTAACGCAGCTGTCCAGGGCCATGCTAGCCAGGAGAAACT
CATTTCCTCAGCCAAGCAAGTAGCTGCCTCCACAGCTCAGCTCCTGGTAGCTTGCAAGGTCAAAGCAGAT
CAGGACTCTGAGGCAATGAAACGGCTCCAGGCTGCTGGCAATGCAGTGAAGAGGGCCTCAGATAACCTGG
TAAAGGCGGCCCAGAAAGCTGCAGCCTTCGAAGACCAGGAGAATGAGACGGTGGTGGTGAAGGAGAAAAT
GGTTGGGGGCATTGCCCAGATTATCGCAGCACAGGAAGAGATGCTTCGGAAGGAACGAGAGCTGGAAGAG
GCTCGGAAAAAGCTCGCCCAGATCCGGCAGCAGCAGTACAAGTTCTTGCCTTCAGAGCTTCGAGACGAGC
ACGGCGCTGGGTCCGGGTCCGGGCAAGGGTCCGGCGCAGGCTCCGCGTCCCGATCACCGGTCGCCACCAT
GGTGAGCAAGGGCGAGGAGCTGTTCACCGGGGTGGTGCCCATCCTGGTCGAGCTGGACGGCGACGTAAAC
GGCCACAAGTTCAGCGTGTCCGGCGAGGGCGAGGGCGATGCCACCTACGGCAAGCTGACCCTGAAGTTCA
TCTGCACCACCGGCAAGCTGCCCGTGCCCTGGCCCACCCTCGTGACCACCTTGACCTACGGCGTGCAGTG
CTTCGCCCGCTACCCCGACCACATGAAGCAGCACGACTTCTTCAAGTCCGCCATGCCCGAAGGCTACGTC
CAGGAGCGCACCATCTTCTTCAAGGACGACGGCAACTACAAGACCCGCGCCGAGGTGAAGTTCGAGGGCG
ACACCCTGGTGAACCGCATCGAGCTGAAGGGCATCGACTTCAAGGAGGACGGCAACATCCTGGGGCACAA
GCTGGAGTACAACTACAACAGCCACAAGGTCTATATCACCGCCGACAAGCAGAAGAACGGCATCAAGGTG
AACTTCAAGACCCGCCACAACATCGAGGACGGCAGCGTGCAGCTCGCCGACCACTACCAGCAGAACACCC
CCATCGGCGACGGCCCCGTGCTGCTGCCCGACAACCACTACCTGAGCACCCAGTCCAAGCTGAGCAAAGA
CCCCAACGAGAAGCGCGATCACATGGTCCTGCTGGAGTTCGTGACCGCCGCCGGGATCACTCTCGGCATG
GACGAGCTGTACAAGTAAGCGGCCGCGACTCTAGATCATAATCAGCCATACCACATTTGTAGAGGTTTTA
CTTGCTTTAAAAAACCTCCCACACCTCCCCCTGAACCTGAAACATAAAATGAATGCAATTGTTGTTGTTA
ACTTGTTTATTGCAGCTTATAATGGTTACAAATAAAGCAATAGCATCACAAATTTCACAAATAAAGCATT
TTTTTCACTGCATTCTAGTTGTGGTTTGTCCAAACTCATCAATGTATCTTAAGGCGTAAATTGTAAGCGT
TAATATTTTGTTAAAATTCGCGTTAAATTTTTGTTAAATCAGCTCATTTTTTAACCAATAGGCCGAAATC
GGCAAAATCCCTTATAAATCAAAAGAATAGACCGAGATAGGGT
[37 nt withheld, positions 9424-9460]
AAAGAACGTGGACTCCAACGTCAAAGG
[49 nt withheld, positions 9488-9536]
T
[91 nt withheld, positions 9538-9628]
G
[124 nt withheld, positions 9630-9753]
CAGGTGGCACTTTTCGGGGAAATGTGCGCGGAACCCCTATTTGTTTATTTTTCTAAATACATTCAAATAT
GTATCCGCTCATGAGACAATAACCCTGATAAATGCTTCAATAATATTGAAAAAGGAAGAGTCCTGAGGCG
GAAAGAACCAGCTGTGGAATGTGTGTCAGTTAGGGTGTGGAAAGTCCCCAGGCTCCCCAGCAGGCAGAAG
TATGCAAAGCATGCATCTCAATTAGTCAGCAACCAGGTGTGGAAAGTCCCCAGGCTCCCCAGCAGGCAGA
AGTATGCAAAGCATGCATCTCAATTAGTCAGCAACCATAGTCCCGCCCCTAACTCCGCCCATCCCGCCCC
TAACTCCGCCCAGTTCCGCCCATTCTCCGCCCCATGGCTGACTAATTTTTTTTATTTATGCAGAGGCCGA
GGCCGCCTCGGCCTCTGAGCTATTCCAGAAGTAGTGAGGAGGCTTTTTTGGAGGCCTAGGCTTTTGCAAA
GATCGATCAAGAGACAGGATGAGGATCGTTTCGCATGATTGAACAAGATGGATTGCACGCAGGTTCTCCG
GCCGCTTGGGTGGAGAGGCTATTCGGCTATGACTGGGCACAACAGACAATCGGCTGCTCTGATGCCGCCG
TGTTCCGGCTGTCAGCGCAGGGGCGCCCGGTTCTTTTTGTCAAGACCGACCTGTCCGGTGCCCTGAATGA
ACTGCAAGACGAGGCAGCGCGGCTATCGTGGCTGGCCACGACGGGCGTTCCTTGCGCAGCTGTGCTCGAC
GTTGTCACTGAAGCGGGAAGGGACTGGCTGCTATTGGGCGAAGTGCCGGGGCAGGATCTCCTGTCATCTC
ACCTTGCTCCTGCCGAGAAAGTATCCATCATGGCTGATGCAATGCGGCGGCTGCATACGCTTGATCCGGC
TACCTGCCCATTCGACCACCAAGCGAAACATCGCATCGAGCGAGCACGTACTCGGATGGAAGCCGGTCTT
GTCGATCAGGATGATCTGGACGAAGAGCATCAGGGGCTCGCGCCAGCCGAACTGTTCGCCAGGCTCAAGG
CGAGCATGCCCGACGGCGAGGATCTCGTCGTGACCCATGGCGATGCCTGCTTGCCGAATATCATGGTGGA
AAATGGCCGCTTTTCTGGATTCATCGACTGTGGCCGGCTGGGTGTGGCGGACCGCTATCAGGACATAGCG
TTGGCTACCCGTGATATTGCTGAAGAGCTTGGCGGCGAATGGGCTGACCGCTTCCTCGTGCTTTACGGTA
TCGCCGCTCCCGATTCGCAGCGCATCGCCTTCTATCGCCTTCTTGACGAGTTCTTCTGAGCGGGACTCTG
GGGTTCGAAATGACCGACCAAGCGACGCCCAACCTGCCATCACGAGATTTCGATTCCACCGCCGCCTTCT
ATGAAAGGTTGGGCTTCGGAATCGTTTTCCGGGACGCCGGCTGGATGATCCTCCAGCGCGGGGATCTCAT
GCTGGAGTTCTTCGCCCACCCTAGGGGGAGGCTAACTGAAACACGGAAGGAGACAATACCGGAAGGAACC
CGCGCTATGACGGCAATAAAAAGACAGAATAAAACGCACGGTGTTGGGTCGTTTGTTCATAAACGCGGGG
TTCGGTCCCAGGGCTGGCACTCTGTCGATACCCCACCGAGACCCCATTGGGGCCAATACGCCCGCGTTTC
TTCCTTTTCCCCACCCCACCCCCCAAGTTCGGGTGAAGGCCCAGGGCTCGCAGCCAACGTCGGGGCGGCA
GGCCCTGCCATAGCCTCAGGTTACTCATATATACTTTAGATTGATTTAAAACTTCATTTTTAATTTAAAA
GGATCTAGGTGAAGATCCTTTTTGATAATCTCATGACCAAAATCCCTTAACGTGAGTTTTCGTTCCACTG
AGCGTCAGACCCCGTAGAAAAGATCAAAGGATCTTCTTGAGATCCTTTTTTTCTGCGCGTAATCTGCTGC
TTGCAAACAAAAAAACCACCGCTACCAGCGGTGGTTTGTTTGCCGGATCAAGAGCTACCAACTCTTTTTC
CGAAGGTAACTGGCTTCAGCAGAGCGCAGATACCAAATACTGTTCTTCTAGTGTAGCCGTAGTTAGGCCA
CCACTTCAAGAACTCTGTAGCACCGCCTACATACCTCGCTCTGCTAATCCTGTTACCAGTGGCTGCTGCC
AGTGGCGATAAGTCGTGTCTTACCGGGTTGGACTCAAGACGATAGTTACCGGATAAGGCGCAGCGGTCGG
GCTGAACGGGGGGTTCGTGCACACAGCCCAGCTTGGAGCGAACGACCTACACCGAACTGAGATACCTACA
GCGTGAGCTATGAGAAAGCGCCACGCTTCCCGAAGGGAGAAAGGCGGACAGGTATCCGGTAAGCGGCAGG
GTCGGAACAGGAGAGCGCACGAGGGAGCTTCCAGGGGGAAACGCCTGGTATCTTTATAGTCCTGTCGGGT
TTCGCCACCTCTGACTTGAGCGTCGATTTTTGTGATGCTCGTCAGGGGGGCGGAGCCTATGGAAAAACGC
CAGCAACGCGGCCTTTTTACGGTTCCTGGCCTTTTGCTGGCCTTTTGCTCACATGTTCTTTCCTGCGTTA
TCCCCTGATTCTGTGGATAACCGTATTACCGCCATGCATTAG
